Addgene plasmid #123742: MTK3_027
Purpose: Encodes bicistronic ABI gene expression system as a Type 3 part to be used in the MTK system
Depositing lab: Hana El-Samad. Publication: A Toolkit for Rapid Modular Construction of Biological Circuits in Mammalian Cells. Fonseca JP, Bonny AR, Kumar GR, Ng AH, Town J, Wu QC, Aslankoohi E, Chen SY, Dods G, Harrigan P, Osimiri LC, Kistler AL, El-Samad H. ACS Synth Biol. 2019 Nov 15;8(11):2593-2606. doi: 10.1021/acssynbio.9b00322. Epub 2019 Nov 5. PubMed 31686495.
Backbone
  Vector backbone: MTK0_027
  Vector type: Mammalian Expression
Growth in bacteria
  Bacterial resistance: Chloramphenicol, 25 μg/mL
  Growth temperature: 37°C
  Growth strain: DH5alpha
  Copy number: Unknown
Gene/Insert
  Gene/Insert name: VP16::PYLcs-T2A-GAL4DBD::ABIcs
  Species: Synthetic
  Cloning method: Restriction Enzyme; 5′ cloning site BsmBI (destroyed during cloning); 3′ cloning site BsmBI (destroyed during cloning)
Terms and licenses: Academic/Nonprofit Terms; Industry Terms: Not Available to Industry
Depositor comments: Type 3 parts are generally reserved for coding sequences in the MTK. Part sequence is from 10.1126/scisignal.2001449 Please visit https://www.biorxiv.org/content/10.1101/506188v2 for BioRxiv preprint
How to cite: MTK3_027 was a gift from Hana El-Samad (Addgene plasmid # 123742 ; http://n2t.net/addgene:123742 ; RRID:Addgene_123742)
