[The description below was written by a language model from this plasmid's Addgene catalogue record and pLannotate feature annotations shown in this document.]
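Description:
MTK3_027 is a part plasmid from the Mammalian Toolkit (MTK), a modular hierarchical cloning system for assembling genetic circuits for mammalian cells. It is built on the MTK0_027 part-entry backbone and is about 3.9 kb. It is propagated in E. coli through a high-copy ColE1/pUC-type origin and selected with chloramphenicol through a cat gene, which is driven by its own promoter and followed by a lambda t0 terminator. The insert was introduced through BsmBI sites that were destroyed during cloning. It occupies the Type 3 position, which the toolkit generally reserves for coding sequences. Consistent with this, the feature table shows no mammalian promoter or polyadenylation signal. These elements would be supplied by other part types when a full transcription unit is assembled, so the plasmid is a building block rather than a stand-alone expression vector, despite its mammalian expression classification.

The payload is a synthetic bicistronic open reading frame encoding an abscisic acid (ABA)-inducible two-hybrid transcription system. The first half fuses the herpes simplex virus VP16 activation domain to a fragment of the Arabidopsis ABA receptor PYL1, followed by a short sequence annotated as a partial HA epitope tag. According to the insert name, a T2A self-cleaving peptide separates this fusion from the second half, although T2A is not annotated in the feature table. The second half is the yeast GAL4 DNA-binding domain fused to a fragment of the Arabidopsis phosphatase ABI1. ABA promotes binding of PYL1 to ABI1, so adding the hormone should recruit VP16 to GAL4-bound DNA and activate transcription from promoters carrying GAL4 binding sites. This allows small-molecule control of gene expression in engineered mammalian circuits.
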