Features (pLannotate 1.2.2; 9 found; start..end, strand, type, name):
    131..719     +  rep_origin     ori: high-copy-number ColE1/pMB1/pBR322/pUC origin of replication
    858..1091    +  CDS            VP16 AD: transcriptional activation domain of herpes simplex virus protein VP16 (Triezenberg et al., 1988; Cousens et al., 1989); UL48
   1101..1631    +  CDS            PYL1 (fragment): PYL1_ARATH - Also known as RCAR12. Experimental evidence at protein level: Swiss-Prot protein existence level 1. Receptor for abscisic acid (ABA) required for ABA-mediated responses such as stomatal closure and germination inhibition. Inhibits the activity of group-A protein phosphatases type 2C (PP2Cs) when activated by ABA (PubMed:19407143, PubMed:19855379, PubMed:19893533, PubMed:19898420, PubMed:23844015, PubMed:21658606). Can be activated by both (-)-ABA and (+)-ABA (PubMed:23844015). From Arabidopsis thaliana (Mouse-ear cress).
   1632..1658    +  CDS            3xHA (fragment): three tandem HA epitope tags
   1725..2162    +  CDS            GAL4 DNA binding domain: DNA binding domain of the GAL4 transcriptional activator; Saccharomyces cerevisiae GAL4 (truncated)
   2172..3065    +  CDS            ABI1 (fragment): P2C56_ARATH - Experimental evidence at protein level: Swiss-Prot protein existence level 1. Key component and repressor of the abscisic acid (ABA) signaling pathway that regulates numerous ABA responses, such as stomatal closure, osmotic water permeability of the plasma membrane (Pos), drought-induced resistance and rhizogenesis, response to glucose, high light stress, seed germination and inhibition of vegetative growth. During the stomatal closure regulation, modulates the inward calcium-channel permeability as well as the actin reorganization in guard cells in response to ABA. Involved in t
   3109..3143    -  terminator     lambda t0 terminator: minimal transcription terminator from phage lambda (Scholtissek and Grosse, 1987)
   3217..3873    -  CDS            cat: CAT_ECOLX - Experimental evidence at protein level: Swiss-Prot protein existence level 1. This enzyme is an effector of chloramphenicol resistance in bacteria. From Escherichia coli. This protein is used as a marker in many commonly used cloning vectors, such as pACYC184.
   3874..47      -  promoter       cat promoter (across the origin): promoter of the E. coli cat gene encoding chloramphenicol acetyltransferase
>Addgene plasmid #123742 | MTK3_027 | addgene full sequence | sequence record 248680 | Addgene NGS Result
TAGTGATCTTATTTCATTATGGTGAAAGTTGGAACCTCTTACGTGCCCGATCAATCATGACCAAAATCCC
TTAACGTGAGTTTTCGTTCCACTGAGCGTCAGACCCCGTAGAAAAGATCAAAGGATCTTCTTGAGATCCT
TTTTTTCTGCGCGTAATCTGCTGCTTGCAAACAAAAAAACCACCGCTACCAGCGGTGGTTTGTTTGCCGG
ATCAAGAGCTACCAACTCTTTTTCCGAAGGTAACTGGCTTCAGCAGAGCGCAGATACCAAATACTGTTCT
TCTAGTGTAGCCGTAGTTAGGCCACCACTTCAAGAACTCTGTAGCACCGCCTACATACCTCGCTCTGCTA
ATCCTGTTACCAGTGGCTGCTGCCAGTGGCGATAAGTCGTGTCTTACCGGGTTGGACTCAAGACGATAGT
TACCGGATAAGGCGCAGCGGTCGGGCTGAACGGGGGGTTCGTGCACACAGCCCAGCTTGGAGCGAACGAC
CTACACCGAACTGAGATACCTACAGCGTGAGCTATGAGAAAGCGCCACGCTTCCCGAAGGGAGAAAGGCG
GACAGGTATCCGGTAAGCGGCAGGGTCGGAACAGGAGAGCGCACGAGGGAGCTTCCAGGGGGAAACGCCT
GGTATCTTTATAGTCCTGTCGGGTTTCGCCACCTCTGACTTGAGCGTCGATTTTTGTGATGCTCGTCAGG
GGGGCGGAGCCTATGGAAAAACGCCAGCAACGCGGCCTTTTTACGGTTCCTGGCCTTTTGCTGGCCTTTT
GCTCACATGTTCTTTCCTGCGTTATCCCCTGATTCTGTGGATAACCGTAGTCGGTCTCATATGGGCCCTA
AAAAGAAGCGTAAAGTCGCCCCCCCGACCGATGTCAGCCTGGGGGACGAGCTCCACTTAGACGGCGAGGA
CGTGGCGATGGCGCATGCCGACGCGCTAGACGATTTCGATCTGGACATGTTGGGGGACGGGGATTCCCCG
GGTCCGGGATTTACCCCCCACGACTCCGCCCCCTACGGCGCTCTGGATATGGCCGACTTCGAGTTTGAGC
AGATGTTTACCGATGCCCTTGGAATTGACGAGTACGGTGGGGGCGCGCCAACTCAAGACGAATTCACCCA
ACTCTCCCAATCAATCGCCGAGTTCCACACGTACCAACTCGGTAACGGCCGTTGCTCATCTCTCCTAGCT
CAGCGAATCCACGCGCCGCCGGAAACAGTATGGTCCGTGGTCAGACGTTTCGATAGGCCACAGATTTACA
AACACTTCATCAAAAGCTGTAACGTGAGTGAAGATTTCGAGATGCGAGTGGGATGCACGCGCGACGTGAA
CGTGATAAGTGGATTACCGGCGAATACGTCACGAGAGAGATTAGATCTGTTGGACGATGATCGGAGAGTG
ACTGGGTTTAGTATAACCGGTGGTGAACATAGGCTGAGGAATTATAAATCGGTTACGACGGTTCATAGAT
TTGAGAAAGAAGAAGAAGAAGAAAGGATCTGGACCGTTGTTTTGGAATCTTATGTTGTTGATGTACCGGA
AGGTAATTCGGAGGAAGATACGAGATTGTTTGCTGATACGGTTATTAGATTGAATCTTCAGAAACTTGCT
TCGATCACTGAAGCTATGAACTACCCATACGATGTTCCAGATTACGCTAGCGGAAGCGGAGAGGGCAGAG
GAAGTCTGCTAACATGCGGTGACGTCGAGGAGAATCCTGGACCTAAGCTACTGTCTTCTATCGAACAAGC
ATGCGATATTTGCCGACTTAAAAAGCTCAAGTGCTCCAAAGAAAAACCGAAGTGCGCCAAGTGTCTGAAG
AACAACTGGGAGTGTCGCTACTCTCCCAAAACCAAAAGGTCACCGCTGACTAGGGCACATCTGACAGAAG
TGGAATCAAGGCTAGAAAGACTGGAACAGCTATTTCTACTGATTTTTCCTCGAGAAGACCTTGACATGAT
TTTGAAAATGGATTCTTTACAGGATATAAAAGCATTGTTAACAGGATTATTTGTACAAGATAATGTGAAT
AAAGATGCCGTCACAGATAGATTGGCTTCAGTGGAGACTGATATGCCTCTAACATTGAGACAGCATAGAA
TAAGTGCGACATCATCATCGGAAGAGAGTAGTAACAAAGGTCAAAGACAGTTGACTGTATCGACGCGTAT
GGTGCCTTTGTATGGTTTTACTTCGATTTGTGGAAGAAGACCTGAGATGGAAGCTGCTGTTTCGACTATA
CCAAGATTCCTTCAATCTTCCTCTGGTTCGATGTTAGATGGTCGGTTTGATCCTCAATCCGCCGCTCATT
TCTTCGGTGTTTACGACGGCCATGGCGGTTCTCAGGTAGCGAACTATTGTAGAGAGAGGATGCATTTGGC
TTTGGCGGAGGAGATAGCTAAGGAGAAACCGATGCTCTGCGATGGTGATACGTGGCTGGAGAAGTGGAAG
AAAGCTCTTTTCAACTCGTTCCTGAGAGTTGACTCGGAGATTGAGTCAGTTGCGCCGGAGACAGTTGGGT
CAACGTCGGTGGTTGCCGTTGTTTTCCCGTCACACATCTTCGTCGCTAACTGCGGTGACTCTAGAGCCGT
TCTTTGCCGCGGCAAAACTGCACTTCCATTATCCGTTGACCATAAACCGGATAGAGAAGATGAAGCTGCG
AGGATTGAAGCCGCAGGAGGGAAAGTGATTCAGTGGAATGGAGCTCGTGTTTTCGGTGTTCTCGCCATGT
CGAGATCCATTGGCGATAGATACTTGAAACCATCCATCATTCCTGATCCGGAAGTGACGGCTGTGAAGAG
AGTAAAAGAAGATGATTGTCTGATTTTGGCGAGTGACGGGGTTTGGGATGTAATGACGGATGAAGAAGCG
TGTGAGATGGCAAGGAAGCGGATTCTCTTGTGGCACAAGAAAAACGCGGTGGCTGGGGATGCATCGTTGC
TCGCGGATGAGCGGAGAAAGGAAGGGAAAGATCCTGCGGCGATGTCCGCGGCTGAGTATTTGTCAAAGCT
GGCGATACAGAGAGGAAGCAAAGACAACATAAGTGTGGTGGTGGTTGATTTGAAGGATTACAAGGACGAT
GACGATAAGGGATCCTGAGACCAGACCAATAAAAAACGCCCGGCGGCAACCGAGCGTTCTGAACAAATCC
AGATGGAGTTCTGAGGTCATTACTGGATCTATCAACAGGAGTCCAAGCGAGCTCGATATCAAATTACGCC
CCGCCCTGCCACTCATCGCAGTACTGTTGTAATTCATTAAGCATTCTGCCGACATGGAAGCCATCACAAA
CGGCATGATGAACCTGAATCGCCAGCGGCATCAGCACCTTGTCGCCTTGCGTATAATATTTGCCCATGGT
GAAAACGGGGGCGAAGAAGTTGTCCATATTGGCCACGTTTAAATCAAAACTGGTGAAACTCACCCAGGGA
TTGGCTGAAACGAAAAACATATTCTCAATAAACCCTTTAGGGAAATAGGCCAGGTTTTCACCGTAACACG
CCACATCTTGCGAATATATGTGTAGAAACTGCCGGAAATCGTCGTGGTATTCACTCCAGAGCGATGAAAA
CGTTTCAGTTTGCTCATGGAAAACGGTGTAACAAGGGTGAACACTATCCCATATCACCAGCTCACCGTCT
TTCATTGCCATACGAAATTCCGGATGAGCATTCATCAGGCGGGCAAGAATGTGAATAAAGGCCGGATAAA
ACTTGTGCTTATTTTTCTTTACGGTCTTTAAAAAGGCCGTAATATCCAGCTGAACGGTCTGGTTATAGGT
ACATTGAGCAACTGACTGAAATGCCTCAAAATGTTCTTTACGATGCCATTGGGATATATCAACGGTGGTA
TATCCAGTGATTTTTTTCTCCATTTTAGCTTCCTTAGCTCCTGAAAATCTCGATAACTCAAAAAATACGC
CCGG
